>Addgene plasmid #55856 | mRuby-Cx43-7 | addgene full sequence | sequence record 201674 | Addgene NGS Result
CGTTACATAACTTACGGTAAATGGCCCGCCTGGCTGACCGCCCAACGACCCCCGCCCATTGACGTCAATA
ATGACGTATGTTCCCATAGTAACGCCAATAGGGACTTTCCATTGACGTCAATGGGTGGAGTATTTACGGT
AAACTGCCCACTTGGCAGTACATCAAGTGTATCATATGCCAAGTACGCCCCCTATTGACGTCAATGACGG
TAAATGGCCCGCCTGGCATTATGCCCAGTACATGACCTTATGGGACTTTCCTACTTGGCAGTACATCTAC
GTATTAGTCATCGCTATTACCATGGTGATGCGGTTTTGGCAGTACATCAATGGGCGTGGATAGCGGTTTG
ACTCACGGGGATTTCCAAGTCTCCACCCCATTGACGTCAATGGGAGTTTGTTTTGGCACCAAAATCAACG
GGACTTTCCAAAATGTCGTAACAACTCCGCCCCATTGACGCAAATGGGCGGTAGGCGTGTACGGTGGGAG
GTCTATATAAGCAGAGCTGGTTTAGTGAACCGTCAGATCCGCTAGCGCTACCGGACTCAGATCTCGAGCT
CAAGCTTCGAATTCGGCAGCACTTTTCTTTCATTGGGGGGAAGGCGTGAGGAAAGTACCAAACAGCAGCA
GACTTTTAAACTTTAAACAGACAGGTCTGAGAGCCTGAACTCTCATTTTTCCTTTGACTTCAGCCTCCAA
GGAGTTCCACCAACTTTGGCGCGCCGGCTTCACTTTCATTAAGTGAAAGAGAGGTGCCCAGACATGGGTG
ACTGGAGTGCCTTGGGGAAGCTTCTGGACAAGGTCCAAGCCTACTCCACCGCTGGAGGGAAGGTGTGGCT
GTCAGTGCTCTTCATATTCAGAATCCTGCTCCTGGGGACAGCTGTTGAGTCAGCTTGGGGTGATGAACAG
TCTGCCTTTCGCTGTAACACTCAACAACCTGGCTGCGAAAACGTCTGCTATGACAAGTCCTTCCCCATCT
CTCACGTGCGCTTCTGGGTCCTTCAGATCATATTCGTGTCTGTGCCCACACTCCTGTACTTGGCCCATGT
GTTCTATGTGATGAGGAAGGAAGAGAAGCTAAACAAGAAAGAAGAGGAGCTCAAAGTGGCCCAGACTGAC
GGGGTCAACGTGGAGATGCACCTGAAGCAGATTGAAATCAAGAAGTTCAAGTACGGGATTGAAGAGCACG
GCAAGGTGAAAATGAGGGGCGGCTTGCTGAGAACCTACATCATCAGCATCCTCTTCAAGTCTGTCTTCGA
GGTGGCCTTCCTGCTCATCCAGTGGTACATCTATGGGTTCAGCTTGAGCGCGGTCTACACCTGCAAGAGA
GATCCCTGCCCCCACCAGGTAGACTGCTTCCTCTCACGTCCCACGGAGAAAACCATCTTCATCATCTTCA
TGCTGGTGGTGTCCTTGGTGTCTCTCGCTTTGAACATCATTGAGCTCTTCTACGTCTTCTTCAAGGGCGT
TAAGGATCGCGTGAAGGGAAGAAGCGATCCTTACCACGCCACCACTGGCCCACTGAGCCCATCAAAAGAC
TGCGGATCTCCAAAATACGCCTACTTCAATGGCTGCTCCTCACCAACGGCTCCACTCTCGCCTATGTCTC
CTCCTGGGTACAAGCTGGTTACTGGTGACAGAAACAATTCCTCGTGCCGCAATTACAACAAGCAAGCTAG
CGAGCAAAACTGGGCGAACTACAGCGCAGAGCAAAATCGCATGGGGCAGGCCGGAAGCACCATCTCCAAC
TCGCACGCCCAGCCGTTCGATTTCCCCGACGACAACCAGAATGCCAAAAAAGTTGCTGCTGGACATGAAC
TCCAGCCATTAGCCATCGTGGACCAACGACCTTCCAGCAGAGCCAGCAGCCGCGCCAGCAGCAGGCCTCG
GCCTGATGACCTGGAGATTGCGGATCCACCGGTCGCCACCATGAACAGCCTGATCAAAGAAAACATGCGG
ATGAAGGTGGTGCTGGAAGGCAGCGTGAACGGCCACCAGTTCAAGTGCACCGGCGAGGGCGAGGGCAACC
CCTACATGGGCACCCAGACCATGCGGATCAAAGTGATCGAGGGCGGACCTCTGCCCTTCGCCTTCGACAT
CCTGGCCACATCCTTCATGTACGGCAGCCGGACCTTCATCAAGTACCCCAAGGGCATCCCCGATTTCTTC
AAGCAGAGCTTCCCCGAGGGCTTCACCTGGGAGAGAGTGACCAGATACGAGGACGGCGGCGTGATCACCG
TGATGCAGGACACCAGCCTGGAAGATGGCTGCCTGGTGTACCATGCCCAGGTCAGGGGCGTGAATTTTCC
CAGCAACGGCGCCGTGATGCAGAAGAAAACCAAGGGCTGGGAGCCCAACACCGAGATGATGTACCCCGCT
GACGGCGGACTGAGAGGCTACACCCACATGGCCCTGAAGGTGGACGGCGGAGGGCACCTGAGCTGCAGCT
TCGTGACCACCTACCGATCCAAGAAAACCGTGGGCAACATCAAGATGCCCGGCATCCACGCCGTGGACCA
CCGGCTGGAAAGGCTGGAAGAGTCCGACAACGAGATGTTCGTGGTGCAGCGGGAGCACGCCGTGGCCAAG
TTCGCCGGCCTGGGCGGAGGGTAAGCGGCCGCGACTCTAGATCATAATCAGCCATACCACATTTGTAGAG
GTTTTACTTGCTTTAAAAAACCTCCCACACCTCCCCCTGAACCTGAAACATAAAATGAATGCAATTGTTG
TTGTTAACTTGTTTATTGCAGCTTATAATGGTTACAAATAAAGCAATAGCATCACAAATTTCACAAATAA
AGCATTTTTTTCACTGCATTCTAGTTGTGGTTTGTCCAAACTCATCAATGTATCTTAAGGCGTAAATTGT
AAGCGTTAATATTTTGTTAAAATTCGCGTTAAATTTTTGTTAAATCAGCTCATTTTTTAACCAATAGGCC
GAAATCGGCAAAATCCCTTATAAATCAAAAGAATAGACCGAGATAGGGT
[37 nt withheld, positions 2990-3026]
AAAGAACGTGGACTCCAACGTCAAAGG
[49 nt withheld, positions 3054-3102]
T
[91 nt withheld, positions 3104-3194]
G
[124 nt withheld, positions 3196-3319]
CAGGTGGCACTTTTCGGGGAAATGTGCGCGGAACCCCTATTTGTTTATTTTTCTAAATACATTCAAATAT
GTATCCGCTCATGAGACAATAACCCTGATAAATGCTTCAATAATATTGAAAAAGGAAGAGTCCTGAGGCG
GAAAGAACCAGCTGTGGAATGTGTGTCAGTTAGGGTGTGGAAAGTCCCCAGGCTCCCCAGCAGGCAGAAG
TATGCAAAGCATGCATCTCAATTAGTCAGCAACCAGGTGTGGAAAGTCCCCAGGCTCCCCAGCAGGCAGA
AGTATGCAAAGCATGCATCTCAATTAGTCAGCAACCATAGTCCCGCCCCTAACTCCGCCCATCCCGCCCC
TAACTCCGCCCAGTTCCGCCCATTCTCCGCCCCATGGCTGACTAATTTTTTTTATTTATGCAGAGGCCGA
GGCCGCCTCGGCCTCTGAGCTATTCCAGAAGTAGTGAGGAGGCTTTTTTGGAGGCCTAGGCTTTTGCAAA
GATCGATCAAGAGACAGGATGAGGATCGTTTCGCATGATTGAACAAGATGGATTGCACGCAGGTTCTCCG
GCCGCTTGGGTGGAGAGGCTATTCGGCTATGACTGGGCACAACAGACAATCGGCTGCTCTGATGCCGCCG
TGTTCCGGCTGTCAGCGCAGGGGCGCCCGGTTCTTTTTGTCAAGACCGACCTGTCCGGTGCCCTGAATGA
ACTGCAAGACGAGGCAGCGCGGCTATCGTGGCTGGCCACGACGGGCGTTCCTTGCGCAGCTGTGCTCGAC
GTTGTCACTGAAGCGGGAAGGGACTGGCTGCTATTGGGCGAAGTGCCGGGGCAGGATCTCCTGTCATCTC
ACCTTGCTCCTGCCGAGAAAGTATCCATCATGGCTGATGCAATGCGGCGGCTGCATACGCTTGATCCGGC
TACCTGCCCATTCGACCACCAAGCGAAACATCGCATCGAGCGAGCACGTACTCGGATGGAAGCCGGTCTT
GTCGATCAGGATGATCTGGACGAAGAGCATCAGGGGCTCGCGCCAGCCGAACTGTTCGCCAGGCTCAAGG
CGAGCATGCCCGACGGCGAGGATCTCGTCGTGACCCATGGCGATGCCTGCTTGCCGAATATCATGGTGGA
AAATGGCCGCTTTTCTGGATTCATCGACTGTGGCCGGCTGGGTGTGGCGGACCGCTATCAGGACATAGCG
TTGGCTACCCGTGATATTGCTGAAGAGCTTGGCGGCGAATGGGCTGACCGCTTCCTCGTGCTTTACGGTA
TCGCCGCTCCCGATTCGCAGCGCATCGCCTTCTATCGCCTTCTTGACGAGTTCTTCTGAGCGGGACTCTG
GGGTTCGAAATGACCGACCAAGCGACGCCCAACCTGCCATCACGAGATTTCGATTCCACCGCCGCCTTCT
ATGAAAGGTTGGGCTTCGGAATCGTTTTCCGGGACGCCGGCTGGATGATCCTCCAGCGCGGGGATCTCAT
GCTGGAGTTCTTCGCCCACCCTAGGGGGAGGCTAACTGAAACACGGAAGGAGACAATACCGGAAGGAACC
CGCGCTATGACGGCAATAAAAAGACAGAATAAAACGCACGGTGTTGGGTCGTTTGTTCATAAACGCGGGG
TTCGGTCCCAGGGCTGGCACTCTGTCGATACCCCACCGAGACCCCATTGGGGCCAATACGCCCGCGTTTC
TTCCTTTTCCCCACCCCACCCCCCAAGTTCGGGTGAAGGCCCAGGGCTCGCAGCCAACGTCGGGGCGGCA
GGCCCTGCCATAGCCTCAGGTTACTCATATATACTTTAGATTGATTTAAAACTTCATTTTTAATTTAAAA
GGATCTAGGTGAAGATCCTTTTTGATAATCTCATGACCAAAATCCCTTAACGTGAGTTTTCGTTCCACTG
AGCGTCAGACCCCGTAGAAAAGATCAAAGGATCTTCTTGAGATCCTTTTTTTCTGCGCGTAATCTGCTGC
TTGCAAACAAAAAAACCACCGCTACCAGCGGTGGTTTGTTTGCCGGATCAAGAGCTACCAACTCTTTTTC
CGAAGGTAACTGGCTTCAGCAGAGCGCAGATACCAAATACTGTTCTTCTAGTGTAGCCGTAGTTAGGCCA
CCACTTCAAGAACTCTGTAGCACCGCCTACATACCTCGCTCTGCTAATCCTGTTACCAGTGGCTGCTGCC
AGTGGCGATAAGTCGTGTCTTACCGGGTTGGACTCAAGACGATAGTTACCGGATAAGGCGCAGCGGTCGG
GCTGAACGGGGGGTTCGTGCACACAGCCCAGCTTGGAGCGAACGACCTACACCGAACTGAGATACCTACA
GCGTGAGCTATGAGAAAGCGCCACGCTTCCCGAAGGGAGAAAGGCGGACAGGTATCCGGTAAGCGGCAGG
GTCGGAACAGGAGAGCGCACGAGGGAGCTTCCAGGGGGAAACGCCTGGTATCTTTATAGTCCTGTCGGGT
TTCGCCACCTCTGACTTGAGCGTCGATTTTTGTGATGCTCGTCAGGGGGGCGGAGCCTATGGAAAAACGC
CAGCAACGCGGCCTTTTTACGGTTCCTGGCCTTTTGCTGGCCTTTTGCTCACATGTTCTTTCCTGCGTTA
TCCCCTGATTCTGTGGATAACCGTATTACCGCCATGCATTAGTTATTAATAGTAATCAATTACGGGGTCA
TTAGTTCATAGCCCATATATGGAGTTCCG
Features (pLannotate 1.2.2; 16 found; start..end, strand, type, name):
      1..304     +  enhancer       CMV enhancer: human cytomegalovirus immediate early enhancer
    305..508     +  promoter       CMV promoter: human cytomegalovirus (CMV) immediate early promoter
    562..765     +  ncRNA          IRES Cx43: Accession: RF00487 - Connexin-43 internal ribosome entry site (IRES)
    764..1909    +  CDS            Gja1: CXA1_RAT - Also known as Cxn-43. Experimental evidence at protein level: Swiss-Prot protein existence level 1. Gap junction protein that acts as a regulator of bladder capacity. A gap junction consists of a cluster of closely packed pairs of transmembrane channels, the connexons, through which materials of low MW diffuse from one cell to a neighboring cell. Negative regulator of bladder functional capacity: acts by enhancing intercellular electrical and chemical transmission, thus sensitizing bladder muscles to cholinergic neural stimuli and causing them to contract (By similarity). May play a
   1931..2611    +  CDS            mRuby: mRuby is a basic (constitutively fluorescent) red fluorescent protein published in 2009, derived from Entacmaea quadricolor. It has low acid sensitivity.
   2630..2713    +  CDS            large T antigen (fragment): large T antigen from SV40 (simian virus 40)
   2736..2857    +  polyA_signal   SV40 poly(A) signal: SV40 polyadenylation signal
   2891..3319    -  rep_origin     f1 ori (sequence partly withheld): f1 bacteriophage origin of replication; arrow indicates direction of (+) strand synthesis
   3346..3450    +  promoter       AmpR promoter: bla
   3452..3809    +  promoter       SV40 promoter: SV40 enhancer and early promoter
   3844..4638    +  CDS            NeoR/KanR: aminoglycoside phosphotransferase from Tn5; aph(3')-II (or nptII); confers resistance to neomycin, kanamycin, and G418 (Geneticin®)
   4659..4811    +  CDS            ble (fragment): BLE_KLEPN - Experimental evidence at protein level: Swiss-Prot protein existence level 1. Binding protein with a strong affinity to the bleomycin family of antibiotics. Binds to CL990; an antimitotic-antibiotic compound. From Klebsiella pneumoniae.
   4870..4917    +  polyA_signal   HSV TK poly(A) signal: herpes simplex virus thymidine kinase polyadenylation signal (Cole and Stacy, 1985)
   5008..5024    -  polyA_signal   bGH poly(A) signal (fragment): bovine growth hormone polyadenylation signal
   5246..5834    +  rep_origin     ori: high-copy-number ColE1/pMB1/pBR322/pUC origin of replication
   5949..6008    +  enhancer       CMV enhancer (fragment): human cytomegalovirus immediate early enhancer
