[The description below was written by a language model from this plasmid's Addgene catalogue record and pLannotate feature annotations shown in this document.]
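Description:
mRuby-Cx43-7 is a mammalian expression plasmid that produces rat connexin 43 (alpha-1 connexin, Gja1) fused to the red fluorescent protein mRuby, serving as a marker for gap junctions in fluorescence imaging. The sequenced plasmid is about 6.0 kb. It is built on an mRuby backbone with the layout of the common N1-type fluorescent protein vectors. A high-copy ColE1/pUC origin supports propagation in E. coli, and an f1 origin is also present. A single NeoR/KanR (Tn5 aminoglycoside phosphotransferase) cassette handles selection in both hosts. A bacterial promoter placed next to the SV40 enhancer/early promoter drives this gene, and an HSV TK polyadenylation signal terminates it. The cassette therefore gives kanamycin resistance in bacteria and G418 resistance in transfected mammalian cells.

The expression unit begins with the human CMV immediate early enhancer and promoter. The annotation then shows a stretch of the native connexin 43 5′ leader, which is recognised as the Cx43 IRES element, directly upstream of the Gja1 coding sequence. mRuby follows the connexin open reading frame after a short gap, so the fluorescent protein sits at the C-terminus of Cx43; the "7" in the name probably refers to the linker length, although the record does not say so. An SV40 poly(A) signal ends the transcript. The short large T antigen, ble and bGH fragments in the feature table appear to be partial annotation matches within backbone sequence rather than functional parts.

When expressed, the fusion is expected to localise to gap junctions between adjacent cells. The listed excitation and emission maxima are 558 and 605 nm. This makes the construct suitable for live- or fixed-cell visualisation of gap junctions, including alongside green or cyan labels.
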