Addgene plasmid #55856: mRuby-Cx43-7
Purpose: Localization: Gap Junctions, Excitation: 558, Emission: 605
Depositing lab: Michael Davidson. Depositing organization: Florida State University, Tallahassee.
Backbone
  Vector backbone: mRuby
  Backbone size w/o insert (bp): 4750
  Vector type: Mammalian Expression
  Selectable markers: Neomycin (select with G418)
Growth in bacteria
  Bacterial resistance: Kanamycin, 50 μg/mL
  Growth temperature: 37°C
  Growth strain: DH5alpha
  Copy number: High Copy
Gene/Insert
  Gene/Insert name: Cx43 (alt names: Rat Alpha-1 Connexin 43; NM_012567.2)
  Species: R. norvegicus (rat)
  Promoter: CMV
  Tag / fusion protein: mRuby
  Cloning method: Unknown
  Sequencing primers: 5′ CMV-F; 3′ SV40pA-R
Terms and licenses: Academic/Nonprofit Terms; Industry Terms
Depositor comments: R. norvegicus (rat) Alpha-1 Connexin 43. Excitation = 558; Emission = 605
How to cite: mRuby-Cx43-7 was a gift from Michael Davidson (Addgene plasmid # 55856 ; http://n2t.net/addgene:55856 ; RRID:Addgene_55856)
