>Addgene plasmid #55856 | mRuby-Cx43-7 | depositor partial sequence | sequence record 86763 | insert sequence
GACGTCAGATCCGCTAGCGCTACCGGACTCAGATCTCGAGCTCAAGCTTCGAATTCGGCAGCACTTTTCT
TTCATTGGGGGGAAGGCGTGAGGAAAGTACCAAACAGCAGCAGACTTTTAAACTTTAAACAGACAGGTCT
GAGAGCCTGAACTCTCATTTTTCCTTTGACTTCAGCCTCCAAGGAGTTCCACCAACTTTGGCGCGCCGGC
TTCACTTTCATTAAGTGAAAGAGAGGTGCCCAGACATGGGTGACTGGAGTGCCTTGGGGAAGCTTCTGGA
CAAGGTCCAAGCCTACTCCACCGCTGGAGGGAAGGTGTGGCTGTCAGTGCTCTTCATATTCAGAATCCTG
CTCCTGGGGACAGCTGTTGAGTCAGCTTGGGGTGATGAACAGTCTGCCTTTCGCTGTAACACTCAACAAC
CTGGCTGCGAAAACGTCTGCTATGACAAGTCCTTCCCCATCTCTCACGTGCGCTTCTGGGTCCTTCAGAT
CATATTCGTGTCTGTGCCCACACTCCTGTACTTGGCCCATGTGTTCTATGTGATGAGGAAGGAAGAGAAG
CTAAACAAGAAAGAAGAGGAGCTCAAAGTGGCCCAGACTGACGGGGTCAACGTGGAGATGCACCTGAAGC
AGATTGAAATCAAGAAGTTCAAGTACGGGATTGAAGAGCACGGCAAGGTGAAAATGAGGGGCGGCTTGCT
GAGAACCTACATCATCAGCATCCTCTTCAAGTCTGTCTTCGAGGTGGCCTTCCTGCTCATCCAGTGGTAC
ATCTATGGGTTCAGCTTGAGCGCGGTCTACACCTGCAAGAGAGATCCCTGCCCCCACCAGGTAGACTGCT
TCCTCTCACGTCCCACGGAGAAAACCATCTTCATCATCTTCATGCTGGTGGTGTCCTTGGTGTCTCTCGC
TTTGAACATCATTGAGCTCTTCTACGTCTTCTTCAAAGGCGTTAAGGATCGCGTGAAGGGAAGAAGCGAT
CCTTACCACGCCACCACTGGCCCACTGAGCCCATCAAAAGACTGCGGATCTCCAAAATACGCCTACTTCA
ATGGCTGCTCCTCACCAACGGCTCCACTCTCGCCTATGTCTCCTCCTGGGTACAAGCTGGTTACTGGTGA
CAGAAACAATTCCTCGTGCCGCAATTACAACAAGCAAGCTAGCGAGCAAAACTGGGCGAACTACAGCGCA
GAGCAAAATCGCATGGGGCAGGCCGGAAGCACCATCTCCAACTCGCACGCCCAGCCGTTCGATTTCCCCG
ACGACAACCAGAATGCCAAAAAAGTTGCTGCTGGACATGAACTCCAGCCATTAGCCATCGTGGACCAACG
ACCTTCCAGCAGAGCCAGCAGCCGCGCCAGCAGCAGGCCTCGGCCTGATGACCTGGAGATTGCGGATCCA
CCGGTCGCCACCATGAACAGCCTGATCAAAGAAAACATGCGGATGAAGGTGGTGCTGGAAGGCAGCGTGA
ACGGCCACCAGTTCAAGTGCACCGGCGAGGGCGAGGGCAACCCCTACATGGGCACCCAGACCATGCGGAT
CAAAGTGATCGAGGGCGGACCTCTGCCCTTCGCCTTCGACATCCTGGCCACATCCTTCATGTACGGCAGC
CGGACCTTCATCAAGTACCCCAAGGGCATCCCCGATTTCTTCAAGCAGAGCTTCCCCGAGGGCTTCACCT
GGGAGAGAGTGACCAGATACGAGGACGGCGGCGTGATCACCGTGATGCAGGACACCAGCCTGGAAGATGG
CTGCCTGGTGTACCATGCCCAGGTCAGGGGCGTGAATTTTCCCAGCAACGGCGCCGTGATGCAGAAGAAA
ACCAAGGGCTGGGAGCCCAACACCGAGATGATGTACCCCGCTGACGGCGGACTGAGAGGCTACACCCACA
TGGCCCTGAAGGTGGACGGCGGAGGGCACCTGAGCTGCAGCTTCGTGACCACCTACCGATCCAAGAAAAC
CGTGGGCAACATCAAGATGCCCGGCATCCACGCCGTGGACCACCGGCTGGAAAGGCTGGAAGAGTCCGAC
AACGAGATGTTCGTGGTGCAGCGGGAGCACGCCGTGGCCAAGTTCGCCGGCCTGGGCGGAGGGTAAGCGG
CCGCGACTCTAGATCATAATCAGCCATACC
